>Addgene plasmid #111199 | EGFP-TRAF1 | addgene full sequence | sequence record 213113 | Addgene NGS Result
CATGTTCTTTCCTGCGTTATCCCCTGATTCTGTGGATAACCGTATTACCGCCATGCATTAGTTATTAATA
GTAATCAATTACGGGGTCATTAGTTCATAGCCCATATATGGAGTTCCGCGTTACATAACTTACGGTAAAT
GGCCCGCCTGGCTGACCGCCCAACGACCCCCGCCCATTGACGTCAATAATGACGTATGTTCCCATAGTAA
CGCCAATAGGGACTTTCCATTGACGTCAATGGGTGGAGTATTTACGGTAAACTGCCCACTTGGCAGTACA
TCAAGTGTATCATATGCCAAGTACGCCCCCTATTGACGTCAATGACGGTAAATGGCCCGCCTGGCATTAT
GCCCAGTACATGACCTTATGGGACTTTCCTACTTGGCAGTACATCTACGTATTAGTCATCGCTATTACCA
TGGTGATGCGGTTTTGGCAGTACATCAATGGGCGTGGATAGCGGTTTGACTCACGGGGATTTCCAAGTCT
CCACCCCATTGACGTCAATGGGAGTTTGTTTTGGCACCAAAATCAACGGGACTTTCCAAAATGTCGTAAC
AACTCCGCCCCATTGACGCAAATGGGCGGTAGGCGTGTACGGTGGGAGGTCTATATAAGCAGAGCTGGTT
TAGTGAACCGTCAGATCCGCTAGCGCTACCGGTCGCCACCATGGTGAGCAAGGGCGAGGAGCTGTTCACC
GGGGTGGTGCCCATCCTGGTCGAGCTGGACGGCGACGTAAACGGCCACAAGTTCAGCGTGTCCGGCGAGG
GCGAGGGCGATGCCACCTACGGCAAGCTGACCCTGAAGTTCATCTGCACCACCGGCAAGCTGCCCGTGCC
CTGGCCCACCCTCGTGACCACCCTGACCTACGGCGTGCAGTGCTTCAGCCGCTACCCCGACCACATGAAG
CAGCACGACTTCTTCAAGTCCGCCATGCCCGAAGGCTACGTCCAGGAGCGCACCATCTTCTTCAAGGACG
ACGGCAACTACAAGACCCGCGCCGAGGTGAAGTTCGAGGGCGACACCCTGGTGAACCGCATCGAGCTGAA
GGGCATCGACTTCAAGGAGGACGGCAACATCCTGGGGCACAAGCTGGAGTACAACTACAACAGCCACAAC
GTCTATATCATGGCCGACAAGCAGAAGAACGGCATCAAGGTGAACTTCAAGATCCGCCACAACATCGAGG
ACGGCAGCGTGCAGCTCGCCGACCACTACCAGCAGAACACCCCCATCGGCGACGGCCCCGTGCTGCTGCC
CGACAACCACTACCTGAGCACCCAGTCCGCCCTGAGCAAAGACCCCAACGAGAAGCGCGATCACATGGTC
CTGCTGGAGTTCGTGACCGCCGCCGGGATCACTCTCGGCATGGACGAGCTGTACAAGTCCGGACTCAGAT
CTCGAGCTCAAGCTTCGAATTCTGAGATGGACTACAAGGACGACGATGACAAAGCCTCCAGCTCAGGCAG
CAGTCCTCGCCCGGCCCCTGATGAGAATGAGTTTCCCTTTGGGTGCCCTCCCACCGTCTGCCAGGACCCA
AAGGAGCCCAGGGCTCTCTGCTGTGCAGGCTGTCTCTCTGAGAACCCGAGGAATGGCGAGGATCAGATCT
GCCCCAAATGCAGAGGGGAAGACCTCCAGTCTATAAGCCCAGGAAGCCGTCTTCGAACTCAGGAGAAGGC
TCACCCCGAGGTGGCTGAGGCTGGAATTGGGTGCCCCTTTGCAGGTGTCGGCTGCTCCTTCAAGGGAAGC
CCACAGTCTGTGCAAGAGCATGAGGTCACCTCCCAGACCTCCCACCTAAACCTGCTGTTGGGGTTCATGA
AACAGTGGAAGGCCCGGCTGGGCTGTGGCCTGGAGTCTGGGCCCATGGCCCTGGAGCAGAACCTGTCAGA
CCTGCAGCTGCAGGCAGCCGTGGAAGTGGCGGGGGACCTGGAGGTCGATTGCTACCGGGCACCCTGCTCC
GAGAGCCAGGAGGAGCTGGCCCTGCAGCACTTCATGAAGGAGAAGCTTCTGGCTGAGCTGGAGGGGAAGC
TGCGTGTGTTTGAGAACATTGTTGCTGTCCTCAACAAGGAGGTGGAGGCCTCCCACCTGGCCCTGGCCAC
CTCTATCCACCAGAGCCAGCTGGACCGTGAGCGCATCCTGAGCTTGGAGCAGAGGGTGGTGGAGCTTCAG
CAGACCCTGGCCCAGAAAGACCAGGCCCTGGGCAAGCTGGAGCAGAGCTTGCGCCTCATGGAGGAGGCCT
CCTTCGATGGCACTTTCCTGTGGAAGATCACCAATGTCACCAGGCGGTGCCATGAGTCGGCCTGTGGCAG
GACCGTCAGCCTCTTCTCCCCAGCCTTCTACACTGCCAAGTATGGCTACAAGTTGTGCCTGCGGCTGTAC
CTGAATGGAGATGGCACTGGAAAGAGAACCCATCTGTCGCTCTTCATCGTGATCATGAGAGGGGAGTATG
ATGCGCTGCTGCCGTGGCCCTTCCGGAACAAGGTCACCTTCATGCTGCTGGACCAGAACAACCGTGAGCA
CGCCATTGACGCCTTCCGGCCTGACCTAAGCTCAGCGTCCTTCCAGAGGCCCCAGAGTGAAACCAACGTG
GCCAGTGGATGCCCACTCTTCTTCCCCCTCAGCAAACTGCAGTCACCCAAGCACGCCTACGTGAAGGACG
ACACAATGTTCCTCAAGTGCATTGTGGAGACCAGCACTTAGGGTGGGCGGGGCTCCTGAGGGAGCTCCAA
CTCAGAAGGGAGCTAGCCAGAGGACTGTGATGCCCTGCCCTTGGCACCCAAGACCTCAGGGCACAAAGAT
GGGTGAAGGCTGGCATGATCCAAGCAAGACTGAGGGGTCGACGGTACCGCGGGCCCGGGATCCACCGGAT
CTAGATAACTGATCATAATCAGCCATACCACATTTGTAGAGGTTTTACTTGCTTTAAAAAACCTCCCACA
CCTCCCCCTGAACCTGAAACATAAAATGAATGCAATTGTTGTTGTTAACTTGTTTATTGCAGCTTATAAT
GGTTACAAATAAAGCAATAGCATCACAAATTTCACAAATAAAGCATTTTTTTCACTGCATTCTAGTTGTG
GTTTGTCCAAACTCATCAATGTATCTTAACGCGTAAATTGTAAGCGTTAATATTTTGTTAAAATTCGCGT
TAAATTTTTGTTAAATCAGCTCATTTTTTAACCAATAGGCCGAAATCGGCAAAATCCCTTATAAATCAAA
AGAATAGACCGAGATAGGGT
[37 nt withheld, positions 3241-3277]
AAAGAACGTGGACTCCAACGTCAAAGG
[49 nt withheld, positions 3305-3353]
T
[91 nt withheld, positions 3355-3445]
G
[124 nt withheld, positions 3447-3570]
CAGGTGGCACTTTTCGGGGAAATGTGCGCGGAACCCCTATTTGTTTATTTTTCTAAATACATTCAAATAT
GTATCCGCTCATGAGACAATAACCCTGATAAATGCTTCAATAATATTGAAAAAGGAAGAGTCCTGAGGCG
GAAAGAACCAGCTGTGGAATGTGTGTCAGTTAGGGTGTGGAAAGTCCCCAGGCTCCCCAGCAGGCAGAAG
TATGCAAAGCATGCATCTCAATTAGTCAGCAACCAGGTGTGGAAAGTCCCCAGGCTCCCCAGCAGGCAGA
AGTATGCAAAGCATGCATCTCAATTAGTCAGCAACCATAGTCCCGCCCCTAACTCCGCCCATCCCGCCCC
TAACTCCGCCCAGTTCCGCCCATTCTCCGCCCCATGGCTGACTAATTTTTTTTATTTATGCAGAGGCCGA
GGCCGCCTCGGCCTCTGAGCTATTCCAGAAGTAGTGAGGAGGCTTTTTTGGAGGCCTAGGCTTTTGCAAA
GATCGATCAAGAGACAGGATGAGGATCGTTTCGCATGATTGAACAAGATGGATTGCACGCAGGTTCTCCG
GCCGCTTGGGTGGAGAGGCTATTCGGCTATGACTGGGCACAACAGACAATCGGCTGCTCTGATGCCGCCG
TGTTCCGGCTGTCAGCGCAGGGGCGCCCGGTTCTTTTTGTCAAGACCGACCTGTCCGGTGCCCTGAATGA
ACTGCAAGACGAGGCAGCGCGGCTATCGTGGCTGGCCACGACGGGCGTTCCTTGCGCAGCTGTGCTCGAC
GTTGTCACTGAAGCGGGAAGGGACTGGCTGCTATTGGGCGAAGTGCCGGGGCAGGATCTCCTGTCATCTC
ACCTTGCTCCTGCCGAGAAAGTATCCATCATGGCTGATGCAATGCGGCGGCTGCATACGCTTGATCCGGC
TACCTGCCCATTCGACCACCAAGCGAAACATCGCATCGAGCGAGCACGTACTCGGATGGAAGCCGGTCTT
GTCGATCAGGATGATCTGGACGAAGAGCATCAGGGGCTCGCGCCAGCCGAACTGTTCGCCAGGCTCAAGG
CGAGCATGCCCGACGGCGAGGATCTCGTCGTGACCCATGGCGATGCCTGCTTGCCGAATATCATGGTGGA
AAATGGCCGCTTTTCTGGATTCATCGACTGTGGCCGGCTGGGTGTGGCGGACCGCTATCAGGACATAGCG
TTGGCTACCCGTGATATTGCTGAAGAGCTTGGCGGCGAATGGGCTGACCGCTTCCTCGTGCTTTACGGTA
TCGCCGCTCCCGATTCGCAGCGCATCGCCTTCTATCGCCTTCTTGACGAGTTCTTCTGAGCGGGACTCTG
GGGTTCGAAATGACCGACCAAGCGACGCCCAACCTGCCATCACGAGATTTCGATTCCACCGCCGCCTTCT
ATGAAAGGTTGGGCTTCGGAATCGTTTTCCGGGACGCCGGCTGGATGATCCTCCAGCGCGGGGATCTCAT
GCTGGAGTTCTTCGCCCACCCTAGGGGGAGGCTAACTGAAACACGGAAGGAGACAATACCGGAAGGAACC
CGCGCTATGACGGCAATAAAAAGACAGAATAAAACGCACGGTGTTGGGTCGTTTGTTCATAAACGCGGGG
TTCGGTCCCAGGGCTGGCACTCTGTCGATACCCCACCGAGACCCCATTGGGGCCAATACGCCCGCGTTTC
TTCCTTTTCCCCACCCCACCCCCCAAGTTCGGGTGAAGGCCCAGGGCTCGCAGCCAACGTCGGGGCGGCA
GGCCCTGCCATAGCCTCAGGTTACTCATATATACTTTAGATTGATTTAAAACTTCATTTTTAATTTAAAA
GGATCTAGGTGAAGATCCTTTTTGATAATCTCATGACCAAAATCCCTTAACGTGAGTTTTCGTTCCACTG
AGCGTCAGACCCCGTAGAAAAGATCAAAGGATCTTCTTGAGATCCTTTTTTTCTGCGCGTAATCTGCTGC
TTGCAAACAAAAAAACCACCGCTACCAGCGGTGGTTTGTTTGCCGGATCAAGAGCTACCAACTCTTTTTC
CGAAGGTAACTGGCTTCAGCAGAGCGCAGATACCAAATACTGTTCTTCTAGTGTAGCCGTAGTTAGGCCA
CCACTTCAAGAACTCTGTAGCACCGCCTACATACCTCGCTCTGCTAATCCTGTTACCAGTGGCTGCTGCC
AGTGGCGATAAGTCGTGTCTTACCGGGTTGGACTCAAGACGATAGTTACCGGATAAGGCGCAGCGGTCGG
GCTGAACGGGGGGTTCGTGCACACAGCCCAGCTTGGAGCGAACGACCTACACCGAACTGAGATACCTACA
GCGTGAGCTATGAGAAAGCGCCACGCTTCCCGAAGGGAGAAAGGCGGACAGGTATCCGGTAAGCGGCAGG
GTCGGAACAGGAGAGCGCACGAGGGAGCTTCCAGGGGGAAACGCCTGGTATCTTTATAGTCCTGTCGGGT
TTCGCCACCTCTGACTTGAGCGTCGATTTTTGTGATGCTCGTCAGGGGGGCGGAGCCTATGGAAAAACGC
CAGCAACGCGGCCTTTTTACGGTTCCTGGCCTTTTGCTGGCCTTTTGCTCA
Features (pLannotate 1.2.2; 18 found; start..end, strand, type, name):
      1..51      +  rep_origin     RSF ori (fragment): Plasmids containing the RSF 1030 origin of replication can be propagated in E. coli cells that contain additional plasmids with compatible origins.
    119..422     +  enhancer       CMV enhancer: human cytomegalovirus immediate early enhancer
    423..626     +  promoter       CMV promoter: human cytomegalovirus (CMV) immediate early promoter
    671..1387    +  CDS            EGFP: EGFP is a basic (constitutively fluorescent) green fluorescent protein published in 1996, derived from Aequorea victoria. It is reported to be a rapidly-maturing weak dimer with moderate acid sensitivity.
   1388..1424    +  misc_feature   MCS (fragment): multiple cloning site
   1433..1452    +  CDS            FLAG (fragment): FLAG® epitope tag, followed by an enterokinase cleavage site
   1466..2698    +  CDS            TRAF1: TRAF1_HUMAN - Also known as EBI6. Experimental evidence at protein level: Swiss-Prot protein existence level 1. Adapter molecule that regulates the activation of NF-kappa-B and JNK. Plays a role in the regulation of cell survival and apoptosis. The heterotrimer formed by TRAF1 and TRAF2 is part of a E3 ubiquitin- protein ligase complex that promotes ubiquitination of target proteins, such as MAP3K14. The TRAF1/TRAF2 complex recruits the antiapoptotic E3 protein-ubiquitin ligases BIRC2 and BIRC3 to TNFRSF1B/TNFR2. From Homo sapiens (Human).
   2837..2863    +  misc_feature   MCS (fragment): multiple cloning site
   2880..2964    +  CDS            large T antigen (fragment): large T antigen from SV40 (simian virus 40)
   2987..3108    +  polyA_signal   SV40 poly(A) signal: SV40 polyadenylation signal
   3142..3570    -  rep_origin     f1 ori (sequence partly withheld): f1 bacteriophage origin of replication; arrow indicates direction of (+) strand synthesis
   3597..3701    +  promoter       AmpR promoter: bla
   3703..4060    +  promoter       SV40 promoter: SV40 enhancer and early promoter
   4095..4889    +  CDS            NeoR/KanR: aminoglycoside phosphotransferase from Tn5; aph(3')-II (or nptII); confers resistance to neomycin, kanamycin, and G418 (Geneticin®)
   4910..5062    +  CDS            ble (fragment): BLE_KLEPN - Experimental evidence at protein level: Swiss-Prot protein existence level 1. Binding protein with a strong affinity to the bleomycin family of antibiotics. Binds to CL990; an antimitotic-antibiotic compound. From Klebsiella pneumoniae.
   5121..5168    +  polyA_signal   HSV TK poly(A) signal: herpes simplex virus thymidine kinase polyadenylation signal (Cole and Stacy, 1985)
   5259..5275    -  polyA_signal   bGH poly(A) signal (fragment): bovine growth hormone polyadenylation signal
   5497..6085    +  rep_origin     ori: high-copy-number ColE1/pMB1/pBR322/pUC origin of replication
