[The description below was written by a language model from this plasmid's Addgene catalogue record and pLannotate feature annotations shown in this document.]
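Description:
EGFP-TRAF1 is a mammalian expression plasmid built on the Clontech pEGFP-C1 backbone that produces human TRAF1 as an N-terminally tagged green fluorescent fusion protein. The 6.1 kb sequence record shows a CMV immediate-early enhancer and promoter driving an EGFP open reading frame. This is followed by remnants of the multiple cloning site, a FLAG epitope (annotated as a partial match) and then the TRAF1 coding sequence, so the expected product reads EGFP-FLAG-TRAF1. Transcripts are terminated by the SV40 polyadenylation signal. The insert was introduced by restriction cloning, but the record does not state which sites were used.

The plasmid is maintained in E. coli at high copy through a ColE1/pUC-type origin, and it also carries an f1 origin for single-stranded DNA production. A single Tn5 aminoglycoside phosphotransferase gene (NeoR/KanR) provides both selections. A bacterial bla-type promoter expresses it for kanamycin resistance in bacteria, and the adjacent SV40 enhancer/early promoter expresses it for G418 selection of stably transfected mammalian cells, with an HSV TK polyadenylation signal downstream. Several short annotated fragments (RSF ori, large T antigen, ble, bGH poly(A)) appear to be partial matches within backbone sequence rather than functional elements.

TRAF1 is an adapter protein that regulates NF-κB and JNK activation and cell survival, partly through complexes with TRAF2. The stated purpose is simply a fluorescent fusion protein. Such a construct suits live-cell or fixed-cell imaging of TRAF1 localisation, and the FLAG tag offers a possible additional handle for antibody detection or pull-down.
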