Addgene plasmid #111199: EGFP-TRAF1
Purpose: fluorescent fusion protein
Depositing lab: Johannes A. Schmid. Depositing organization: Medical University of Vienna.
Backbone
  Vector backbone: pEGFP-C1
  Backbone manufacturer: Clontech
  Vector type: Mammalian Expression
  Selectable markers: Neomycin (select with G418)
Growth in bacteria
  Bacterial resistance: Kanamycin, 50 μg/mL
  Growth temperature: 37°C
  Growth strain: DH5alpha
  Copy number: High Copy
Gene/Insert
  Gene/Insert name: TRAF1
  Species: H. sapiens (human)
  Entrez Gene: TRAF1 (a.k.a. EBI6, MGC:10353)
  Tag / fusion protein: EGFP-FLAG (N terminal on backbone)
  Cloning method: Restriction Enzyme; 5′ cloning site Unknown (unknown if destroyed)
Terms and licenses: Academic/Nonprofit Terms; Industry Terms: Not Available to Industry
How to cite: EGFP-TRAF1 was a gift from Johannes A. Schmid (Addgene plasmid # 111199 ; http://n2t.net/addgene:111199 ; RRID:Addgene_111199)
